Addgene plasmid #206845: pcDNA3.1+FLAG-KrascomQ61R
Purpose: To express mouse Kras encoded by common mouse codons (to increase expression) and with a Q61R mutation with an N-terminal FLAG tag.
Depositing lab: Christopher Counter. Depositing organization: Duke University. Publication: Genetically manipulating endogenous Kras levels and oncogenic mutations in vivo influences tissue patterning of murine tumorigenesis. Le Roux O, Pershing NLK, Kaltenbrun E, Newman NJ, Everitt JI, Baldelli E, Pierobon M, Petricoin EF, Counter CM. Elife. 2022 Sep 7;11:e75715. doi: 10.7554/eLife.75715. PubMed 36069770.
Backbone
  Vector backbone: pcDNA3.1+
  Backbone size w/o insert (bp): 5428
  Total vector size (bp): 6020
  Vector type: Mammalian Expression
  Selectable markers: Neomycin (select with G418)
Growth in bacteria
  Bacterial resistance: Ampicillin, 100 μg/mL
  Growth temperature: 37°C
  Growth strain: NEB Stable
  Copy number: High Copy
Gene/Insert
  Gene/Insert name: Kras
  Species: M. musculus (mouse)
  Insert size (bp): 621
  Mutation: Codons altered to most optimum based on mouse codon usage. We changed Glutamine 61 to Arginine
  GenBank ID: NM_001403240.1
  Entrez Gene: Kras (a.k.a. K-Ras, K-Ras 2, K-ras, Ki-ras, Kras-2, Kras2, c-K-ras, c-Ki-ras, p21B, ras)
  Tag / fusion protein: FLAG (N terminal on insert)
  Cloning method: Restriction Enzyme; 5′ cloning site BamHI (not destroyed); 3′ cloning site EcoRI (not destroyed)
  Sequencing primers: 5′ CGCAAATGGGCGGTAGGCGTG; 3′ TAGAAGGCACAGTCGAGG
Resource information
  A portion of this plasmid was derived from a plasmid made by: Thermo Gene ART Gene Synthesis
Terms and licenses: Academic/Nonprofit Terms; Industry Terms: Not Available to Industry
How to cite: pcDNA3.1+FLAG-KrascomQ61R was a gift from Christopher Counter (Addgene plasmid # 206845 ; http://n2t.net/addgene:206845 ; RRID:Addgene_206845)
