[The description below was written by a language model from this plasmid's Addgene catalogue record and pLannotate feature annotations shown in this document.]
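Description:
pcDNA3.1+FLAG-KrascomQ61R is a mammalian expression plasmid of about 6 kb built on the pcDNA3.1+ backbone. It is propagated in E. coli through a high-copy ColE1/pUC-type origin and selected with ampicillin via the β-lactamase gene and its native promoter. An f1 phage origin is also present. For selection in mammalian cells the backbone carries a neomycin phosphotransferase gene driven by the SV40 enhancer/early promoter and terminated by an SV40 polyadenylation signal, which allows stable transfectants to be selected with G418.

The payload is a mouse Kras coding sequence inserted between the BamHI and EcoRI sites, both of which are retained. The open reading frame was obtained by gene synthesis and recoded so that each position uses the most common mouse codon, a change intended to raise protein expression compared with the native, rare-codon-biased transcript. It also carries the oncogenic Q61R substitution (glutamine 61 to arginine). An N-terminal FLAG epitope precedes the Kras sequence for detection or immunoprecipitation. The automated annotation labels this short element as a fragment of 3xFLAG, and its length fits a single FLAG tag. The same annotation matches the insert to a turkey KRAS protein, which reflects the high conservation of Ras proteins rather than the true source species. Transcription is driven by the human CMV immediate-early enhancer and promoter and terminated by the bovine growth hormone polyadenylation signal. A T7 promoter lies upstream of the insert and could support in vitro transcription.

The plasmid is meant for high-level expression of tagged, activated Kras in mammalian cells, in work examining how Kras expression level and mutation type influence tumorigenesis.
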