Features (pLannotate 1.2.2; 21 found; start..end, strand, type, name):
     28..80      -  misc_feature   bom (fragment): basis of mobility region from pBR322
    235..614     +  enhancer       CMV enhancer: human cytomegalovirus immediate early enhancer
    615..818     +  promoter       CMV promoter: human cytomegalovirus (CMV) immediate early promoter
    814..847     +  LTR            5' LTR (truncated) (fragment): truncated 5' long terminal repeat (LTR) from HIV-1
    863..881     +  promoter       T7 promoter: promoter for bacteriophage T7 RNA polymerase
    952..972     +  CDS            3xFLAG (fragment): three tandem FLAG® epitope tags
    977..1540    +  CDS            KRAS: RASK_MELGA - Experimental evidence at protein level: Swiss-Prot protein existence level 1. Ras proteins bind GDP/GTP and possess intrinsic GTPase activity. Plays an important role in the regulation of cell proliferation. May play a role in promoting oncogenic events by inducing transcriptional silencing of tumor suppressor genes (TSGs). From Meleagris gallopavo (Wild turkey).
   1620..1844    +  polyA_signal   bGH poly(A) signal: bovine growth hormone polyadenylation signal
   1848..1869    +  promoter       SV40 promoter (fragment): SV40 enhancer and early promoter
   1890..2318    +  rep_origin     f1 ori (sequence partly withheld): f1 bacteriophage origin of replication; arrow indicates direction of (+) strand synthesis
   2332..2661    +  promoter       SV40 promoter: SV40 enhancer and early promoter
   2728..3519    +  CDS            neo: KKA2_KLEPN - Also known as kan, nptII. Experimental evidence at protein level: Swiss-Prot protein existence level 1. Resistance to kanamycin, neomycin, paromomycin, ribostamycin, butirosin and gentamicin B. From Klebsiella pneumoniae.
   3543..3701    +  CDS            ble (fragment): BLE_KLEPN - Experimental evidence at protein level: Swiss-Prot protein existence level 1. Binding protein with a strong affinity to the bleomycin family of antibiotics. Binds to CL990; an antimitotic-antibiotic compound. From Klebsiella pneumoniae.
   3696..3817    +  polyA_signal   SV40 poly(A) signal: SV40 polyadenylation signal
   3890..3906    -  protein_bind   lac operator: The lac repressor binds to the lac operator to inhibit transcription in E. coli. This inhibition can be relieved by adding lactose or isopropyl-β-D-thiogalactopyranoside (IPTG). lac repressor encoded by lacI
   3914..3944    -  promoter       lac promoter: promoter for the E. coli lac operon
   3959..3980    -  protein_bind   CAP binding site: CAP binding activates transcription in the presence of cAMP. E. coli catabolite activator protein
   3993..4085    -  CDS            lacI (fragment): lac repressor; lacI; The lac repressor binds to the lac operator to inhibit transcription in E. coli. This inhibition can be relieved by adding lactose or isopropyl-β-D-thiogalactopyranoside (IPTG).
   4268..4856    -  rep_origin     ori: high-copy-number ColE1/pMB1/pBR322/pUC origin of replication
   5027..5887    -  CDS            AmpR: β-lactamase; bla; confers resistance to ampicillin, carbenicillin, and related antibiotics
   5888..5992    -  promoter       AmpR promoter: bla
>Addgene plasmid #206845 | pcDNA3.1+FLAG-KrascomQ61R | addgene full sequence | sequence record 441039 | Addgene NGS Result
GACGGATCGGGAGATCTCCCGATCCCCTATGGTGCACTCTCAGTACAATCTGCTCTGATGCCGCATAGTT
AAGCCAGTATCTGCTCCCTGCTTGTGTGTTGGAGGTCGCTGAGTAGTGCGCGAGCAAAATTTAAGCTACA
ACAAGGCAAGGCTTGACCGACAATTGCATGAAGAATCTGCTTAGGGTTAGGCGTTTTGCGCTGCTTCGCG
ATGTACGGGCCAGATATACGCGTTGACATTGATTATTGACTAGTTATTAATAGTAATCAATTACGGGGTC
ATTAGTTCATAGCCCATATATGGAGTTCCGCGTTACATAACTTACGGTAAATGGCCCGCCTGGCTGACCG
CCCAACGACCCCCGCCCATTGACGTCAATAATGACGTATGTTCCCATAGTAACGCCAATAGGGACTTTCC
ATTGACGTCAATGGGTGGAGTATTTACGGTAAACTGCCCACTTGGCAGTACATCAAGTGTATCATATGCC
AAGTACGCCCCCTATTGACGTCAATGACGGTAAATGGCCCGCCTGGCATTATGCCCAGTACATGACCTTA
TGGGACTTTCCTACTTGGCAGTACATCTACGTATTAGTCATCGCTATTACCATGGTGATGCGGTTTTGGC
AGTACATCAATGGGCGTGGATAGCGGTTTGACTCACGGGGATTTCCAAGTCTCCACCCCATTGACGTCAA
TGGGAGTTTGTTTTGGCACCAAAATCAACGGGACTTTCCAAAATGTCGTAACAACTCCGCCCCATTGACG
CAAATGGGCGGTAGGCGTGTACGGTGGGAGGTCTATATAAGCAGAGCTCTCTGGCTAACTAGAGAACCCA
CTGCTTACTGGCTTATCGAAATTAATACGACTCACTATAGGGAGACCCAAGCTGGCTAGCGTTTAAACTT
AAGCTTGGTACCGAGCTCGGATCCCTCGAGGCCGCCACCATGGACTACAAAGACGATGACGACAAGATGA
CCGAGTACAAGCTGGTGGTGGTGGGCGCCGGTGGCGTGGGCAAGAGCGCCCTGACCATCCAGCTGATCCA
GAACCACTTCGTGGACGAGTACGACCCTACCATCGAGGACAGCTACAGGAAGCAGGTCGTGATCGACGGC
GAGACCTGCCTGCTGGACATCCTGGACACCGCCGGCCGGGAGGAGTACAGCGCCATGAGGGACCAGTACA
TGAGGACCGGCGAGGGCTTCCTGTGCGTGTTCGCCATCAACAACACCAAGAGCTTCGAGGACATCCACCA
CTACAGGGAGCAGATCAAGAGGGTGAAGGACAGCGAGGACGTGCCTATGGTGCTGGTGGGCAACAAGTGC
GACCTGCCTAGCAGGACCGTGGACACCAAGCAGGCCCAGGAGCTGGCCAGGAGCTACGGCATCCCTTTCA
TCGAGACCAGCGCCAAGACCAGGCAGGGTGTTGACGATGCCTTCTATACATTAGTCCGAGAAATTCGAAA
ACATAAAGAAAAGATGAGCAAAGATGGGAAGAAGAAGAAGAAGAAGTCAAGGACAAGGTGTACAGTTATG
TGAGAATTCTGCAGATATCCAGCACAGTGGCGGCCGCTCGAGTCTAGAGGGCCCGTTTAAACCCGCTGAT
CAGCCTCGACTGTGCCTTCTAGTTGCCAGCCATCTGTTGTTTGCCCCTCCCCCGTGCCTTCCTTGACCCT
GGAAGGTGCCACTCCCACTGTCCTTTCCTAATAAAATGAGGAAATTGCATCGCATTGTCTGAGTAGGTGT
CATTCTATTCTGGGGGGTGGGGTGGGGCAGGACAGCAAGGGGGAGGATTGGGAAGACAATAGCAGGCATG
CTGGGGATGCGGTGGGCTCTATGGCTTCTGAGGCGGAAAGAACCAGCTGGGGCTCTAGGGGGTATCCCC
[124 nt withheld, positions 1890-2013]
C
[91 nt withheld, positions 2015-2105]
A
[49 nt withheld, positions 2107-2155]
CCTTTGACGTTGGAGTCCACGTTCTTT
[37 nt withheld, positions 2183-2219]
ACCCTATCTCGGTCTATTCTTTTGATTTATAAGGGATTTTGCCGATTTCGGCCTATTGGTTAAAAAATGA
GCTGATTTAACAAAAATTTAACGCGAATTAATTCTGTGGAATGTGTGTCAGTTAGGGTGTGGAAAGTCCC
CAGGCTCCCCAGCAGGCAGAAGTATGCAAAGCATGCATCTCAATTAGTCAGCAACCAGGTGTGGAAAGTC
CCCAGGCTCCCCAGCAGGCAGAAGTATGCAAAGCATGCATCTCAATTAGTCAGCAACCATAGTCCCGCCC
CTAACTCCGCCCATCCCGCCCCTAACTCCGCCCAGTTCCGCCCATTCTCCGCCCCATGGCTGACTAATTT
TTTTTATTTATGCAGAGGCCGAGGCCGCCTCTGCCTCTGAGCTATTCCAGAAGTAGTGAGGAGGCTTTTT
TGGAGGCCTAGGCTTTTGCAAAAAGCTCCCGGGAGCTTGTATATCCATTTTCGGATCTGATCAAGAGACA
GGATGAGGATCGTTTCGCATGATTGAACAAGATGGATTGCACGCAGGTTCTCCGGCCGCTTGGGTGGAGA
GGCTATTCGGCTATGACTGGGCACAACAGACAATCGGCTGCTCTGATGCCGCCGTGTTCCGGCTGTCAGC
GCAGGGGCGCCCGGTTCTTTTTGTCAAGACCGACCTGTCCGGTGCCCTGAATGAACTGCAGGACGAGGCA
GCGCGGCTATCGTGGCTGGCCACGACGGGCGTTCCTTGCGCAGCTGTGCTCGACGTTGTCACTGAAGCGG
GAAGGGACTGGCTGCTATTGGGCGAAGTGCCGGGGCAGGATCTCCTGTCATCTCACCTTGCTCCTGCCGA
GAAAGTATCCATCATGGCTGATGCAATGCGGCGGCTGCATACGCTTGATCCGGCTACCTGCCCATTCGAC
CACCAAGCGAAACATCGCATCGAGCGAGCACGTACTCGGATGGAAGCCGGTCTTGTCGATCAGGATGATC
TGGACGAAGAGCATCAGGGGCTCGCGCCAGCCGAACTGTTCGCCAGGCTCAAGGCGCGCATGCCCGACGG
CGAGGATCTCGTCGTGACCCATGGCGATGCCTGCTTGCCGAATATCATGGTGGAAAATGGCCGCTTTTCT
GGATTCATCGACTGTGGCCGGCTGGGTGTGGCGGACCGCTATCAGGACATAGCGTTGGCTACCCGTGATA
TTGCTGAAGAGCTTGGCGGCGAATGGGCTGACCGCTTCCTCGTGCTTTACGGTATCGCCGCTCCCGATTC
GCAGCGCATCGCCTTCTATCGCCTTCTTGACGAGTTCTTCTGAGCGGGACTCTGGGGTTCGAAATGACCG
ACCAAGCGACGCCCAACCTGCCATCACGAGATTTCGATTCCACCGCCGCCTTCTATGAAAGGTTGGGCTT
CGGAATCGTTTTCCGGGACGCCGGCTGGATGATCCTCCAGCGCGGGGATCTCATGCTGGAGTTCTTCGCC
CACCCCAACTTGTTTATTGCAGCTTATAATGGTTACAAATAAAGCAATAGCATCACAAATTTCACAAATA
AAGCATTTTTTTCACTGCATTCTAGTTGTGGTTTGTCCAAACTCATCAATGTATCTTATCATGTCTGTAT
ACCGTCGACCTCTAGCTAGAGCTTGGCGTAATCATGGTCATAGCTGTTTCCTGTGTGAAATTGTTATCCG
CTCACAATTCCACACAACATACGAGCCGGAAGCATAAAGTGTAAAGCCTGGGGTGCCTAATGAGTGAGCT
AACTCACATTAATTGCGTTGCGCTCACTGCCCGCTTTCCAGTCGGGAAACCTGTCGTGCCAGCTGCATTA
ATGAATCGGCCAACGCGCGGGGAGAGGCGGTTTGCGTATTGGGCGCTCTTCCGCTTCCTCGCTCACTGAC
TCGCTGCGCTCGGTCGTTCGGCTGCGGCGAGCGGTATCAGCTCACTCAAAGGCGGTAATACGGTTATCCA
CAGAATCAGGGGATAACGCAGGAAAGAACATGTGAGCAAAAGGCCAGCAAAAGGCCAGGAACCGTAAAAA
GGCCGCGTTGCTGGCGTTTTTCCATAGGCTCCGCCCCCCTGACGAGCATCACAAAAATCGACGCTCAAGT
CAGAGGTGGCGAAACCCGACAGGACTATAAAGATACCAGGCGTTTCCCCCTGGAAGCTCCCTCGTGCGCT
CTCCTGTTCCGACCCTGCCGCTTACCGGATACCTGTCCGCCTTTCTCCCTTCGGGAAGCGTGGCGCTTTC
TCATAGCTCACGCTGTAGGTATCTCAGTTCGGTGTAGGTCGTTCGCTCCAAGCTGGGCTGTGTGCACGAA
CCCCCCGTTCAGCCCGACCGCTGCGCCTTATCCGGTAACTATCGTCTTGAGTCCAACCCGGTAAGACACG
ACTTATCGCCACTGGCAGCAGCCACTGGTAACAGGATTAGCAGAGCGAGGTATGTAGGCGGTGCTACAGA
GTTCTTGAAGTGGTGGCCTAACTACGGCTACACTAGAAGAACAGTATTTGGTATCTGCGCTCTGCTGAAG
CCAGTTACCTTCGGAAAAAGAGTTGGTAGCTCTTGATCCGGCAAACAAACCACCGCTGGTAGCGGTGGTT
TTTTTGTTTGCAAGCAGCAGATTACGCGCAGAAAAAAAGGATCTCAAGAAGATCCTTTGATCTTTTCTAC
GGGGTCTGACGCTCAGTGGAACGAAAACTCACGTTAAGGGATTTTGGTCATGAGATTATCAAAAAGGATC
TTCACCTAGATCCTTTTAAATTAAAAATGAAGTTTTAAATCAATCTAAAGTATATATGAGTAAACTTGGT
CTGACAGTTACCAATGCTTAATCAGTGAGGCACCTATCTCAGCGATCTGTCTATTTCGTTCATCCATAGT
TGCCTGACTCCCCGTCGTGTAGATAACTACGATACGGGAGGGCTTACCATCTGGCCCCAGTGCTGCAATG
ATACCGCGAGACCCACGCTCACCGGCTCCAGATTTATCAGCAATAAACCAGCCAGCCGGAAGGGCCGAGC
GCAGAAGTGGTCCTGCAACTTTATCCGCCTCCATCCAGTCTATTAATTGTTGCCGGGAAGCTAGAGTAAG
TAGTTCGCCAGTTAATAGTTTGCGCAACGTTGTTGCCATTGCTACAGGCATCGTGGTGTCACGCTCGTCG
TTTGGTATGGCTTCATTCAGCTCCGGTTCCCAACGATCAAGGCGAGTTACATGATCCCCCATGTTGTGCA
AAAAAGCGGTTAGCTCCTTCGGTCCTCCGATCGTTGTCAGAAGTAAGTTGGCCGCAGTGTTATCACTCAT
GGTTATGGCAGCACTGCATAATTCTCTTACTGTCATGCCATCCGTAAGATGCTTTTCTGTGACTGGTGAG
TACTCAACCAAGTCATTCTGAGAATAGTGTATGCGGCGACCGAGTTGCTCTTGCCCGGCGTCAATACGGG
ATAATACCGCGCCACATAGCAGAACTTTAAAAGTGCTCATCATTGGAAAACGTTCTTCGGGGCGAAAACT
CTCAAGGATCTTACCGCTGTTGAGATCCAGTTCGATGTAACCCACTCGTGCACCCAACTGATCTTCAGCA
TCTTTTACTTTCACCAGCGTTTCTGGGTGAGCAAAAACAGGAAGGCAAAATGCCGCAAAAAAGGGAATAA
GGGCGACACGGAAATGTTGAATACTCATACTCTTCCTTTTTCAATATTATTGAAGCATTTATCAGGGTTA
TTGTCTCATGAGCGGATACATATTTGAATGTATTTAGAAAAATAAACAAATAGGGGTTCCGCGCACATTT
CCCCGAAAAGTGCCACCTGACGTC
